Addgene plasmid #141585: TFORF0342
Purpose: Lentiviral vector for overexpressing the ETF1 transcription factor ORF with a unique 24-bp barcode. Barcodes facilitate identification of transcription factors in pooled screens.
Depositing lab: Feng Zhang. Depositing organization: Broad Institute. Publication: A transcription factor atlas of directed differentiation. Joung J, Ma S, Tay T, Geiger-Schuller KR, Kirchgatterer PC, Verdine VK, Guo B, Arias-Garcia MA, Allen WE, Singh A, Kuksenko O, Abudayyeh OO, Gootenberg JS, Fu Z, Macrae RK, Buenrostro JD, Regev A, Zhang F. Cell. 2023 Jan 5;186(1):209-229.e26. doi: 10.1016/j.cell.2022.11.026. PubMed 36608654.
Backbone
  Vector backbone: pLX_TRC317
  Backbone manufacturer: Broad Institute Genetic Perturbation Platform
  Backbone size w/o insert (bp): 8264
  Vector type: Mammalian Expression, Lentiviral
  Selectable markers: Puromycin
Growth in bacteria
  Bacterial resistance: Ampicillin, 100 μg/mL
  Growth temperature: 37°C
  Growth strain: NEB Stable
  Copy number: High Copy
Gene/Insert
  Gene/Insert name: ETF1
  Species: H. sapiens (human)
  Insert size (bp): 1316
  Entrez Gene: ETF1 (a.k.a. D5S1995, ERF, ERF1, RF1, SUP45L1, TB3-1)
  Promoter: EF1a
  Cloning method: Unknown
  Sequencing primers: 5′ GGGTGGAGACTGAAGTTAGGCCAG; 3′ CACATAGCGTAAAAGGAGCAACATAG
Terms and licenses: Academic/Nonprofit Terms; Industry Terms: Not Available to Industry
Depositor comments: NM_001256302,NM_001291975,NM_001291974,XM_005271921,ENST00000499810 . The transcription factor ORF portion of this plasmid was synthesized by Genewiz. Please test multiple small colonies in case of plasmid recombination. To make this collection available in a timely manner, a portion of this collection was not fully sequenced by Addgene. If an Addgene verified full plasmid sequence is not available, please contact us prior to placing an order to request the full sequence.
How to cite: TFORF0342 was a gift from Feng Zhang (Addgene plasmid # 141585 ; http://n2t.net/addgene:141585 ; RRID:Addgene_141585)
