[The description below was written by a language model from this plasmid's Addgene catalogue record and pLannotate feature annotations shown in this document.]
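Description:
TFORF0342 is a lentiviral mammalian expression plasmid built on the pLX_TRC317 backbone and carrying the human ETF1 open reading frame, one member of a barcoded transcription factor ORF collection. It is maintained in E. coli through a high-copy ColE1/pUC-type origin with ampicillin selection (AmpR under its own bla promoter). The backbone also retains an f1 origin and remnants of a lac/lacZα cloning region flanked by T3 and T7 promoters. The record notes that the plasmid can recombine in bacteria, as is common for LTR-containing vectors.

The viral portion has a third-generation, self-inactivating layout. An RSV promoter drives a truncated HIV-1 5' LTR, followed by the Ψ packaging signal with a gag fragment, the Rev response element for Rev-dependent export of the genomic RNA, a cPPT/CTS element, and a ΔU3 3' LTR with a downstream SV40 polyadenylation signal. Within the transfer cassette, an SV40 promoter/origin region precedes a puromycin N-acetyltransferase gene, which allows selection of transduced cells. Downstream of it, the EF-1α promoter drives the ETF1 coding sequence, and a WPRE enhances transcript expression. The annotated ETF1 match spans about 1.2 kb, slightly shorter than the listed insert size of roughly 1.3 kb. The 24-bp barcode described in the catalogue entry is not annotated as a feature, so its position is not stated. A short U6 promoter fragment lies between the ORF and the WPRE.

The construct is intended for ETF1 overexpression, alone or in pooled screens where the barcode identifies the delivered ORF. Although catalogued as a transcription factor ORF, ETF1 is annotated in the feature table as the eukaryotic translation termination factor eRF1.
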