Features (pLannotate 1.2.2; 31 found; start..end, strand, type, name):
      5..231     +  promoter       RSV promoter: Rous sarcoma virus enhancer/promoter
    232..412     +  LTR            5' LTR (truncated): truncated 5' long terminal repeat (LTR) from HIV-1
    459..584     +  misc_feature   HIV-1 Ψ: packaging signal of human immunodeficiency virus type 1
    568..931     +  CDS            HIV-1 gag (fragment): gag protein from human immunodeficiency virus 1; gag
   1077..1310    +  misc_feature   RRE: The Rev response element (RRE) of HIV-1 allows for Rev-dependent mRNA export from the nucleus to the cytoplasm.
   1687..1713    +  CDS            Rev (fragment): human immunodeficiency virus 1 (HIV-1) Rev protein; rev; enhances nuclear export of unspliced and incompletely spliced viral mRNAs
   1720..1743    +  promoter       SV40 promoter (fragment): SV40 early promoter
   1744..1815    +  promoter       SV40 promoter (fragment): SV40 enhancer and early promoter
   1839..1974    +  rep_origin     SV40 ori: SV40 origin of replication
   2020..2616    +  CDS            PuroR (fragment): puromycin N-acetyltransferase; pac from Streptomyces; confers resistance to puromycin
   2665..2782    +  misc_feature   cPPT/CTS: central polypurine tract and central termination sequence of HIV-1
   2847..2913    +  CDS            small t antigen (fragment): SV40 (simian virus 40) small t antigen
   2920..4098    +  promoter       EF-1α promoter: strong constitutive promoter for human elongation factor EF-1α
   4112..5326    +  CDS            ETF1 (fragment): ERF1_HUMAN - Also known as ERF1, RF1, SUP45L1. Experimental evidence at protein level: Swiss-Prot protein existence level 1. Directs the termination of nascent peptide synthesis (translation) in response to the termination codons UAA, UAG and UGA (PubMed:7990965, PubMed:24486019). Component of the transient SURF complex which recruits UPF1 to stalled ribosomes in the context of nonsense-mediated decay (NMD) of mRNAs containing premature stop codons. Required for SHFL-mediated translation termination which inhibits programmed ribosomal frameshifting (-1PRF) of mRNA from viruses and cellular gen
   5342..5395    +  promoter       U6 promoter (fragment): RNA polymerase III promoter for human U6 snRNA
   5437..6025    +  misc_feature   WPRE: woodchuck hepatitis virus posttranscriptional regulatory element
   6076..6095    +  misc_feature   cPPT/CTS (fragment): central polypurine tract and central termination sequence of HIV-1
   6097..6330    +  LTR            3' LTR (ΔU3): self-inactivating 3' long terminal repeat (LTR) from HIV-1
   6408..6529    +  polyA_signal   SV40 poly(A) signal: SV40 polyadenylation signal
   6569..6704    +  rep_origin     SV40 ori: SV40 origin of replication
   6725..6743    -  promoter       T7 promoter: promoter for bacteriophage T7 RNA polymerase
   6751..6906    +  CDS            lacZα (fragment): LacZα fragment of β-galactosidase; lacZ fragment
   6911..7339    +  rep_origin     f1 ori (sequence partly withheld): f1 bacteriophage origin of replication; arrow indicates direction of (+) strand synthesis
   7392..7496    +  promoter       AmpR promoter: bla
   7497..8357    +  CDS            AmpR: β-lactamase; bla; confers resistance to ampicillin, carbenicillin, and related antibiotics
   8528..9116    +  rep_origin     ori: high-copy-number ColE1/pMB1/pBR322/pUC origin of replication
   9299..9391    +  CDS            lacI (fragment): lac repressor; lacI; The lac repressor binds to the lac operator to inhibit transcription in E. coli. This inhibition can be relieved by adding lactose or isopropyl-β-D-thiogalactopyranoside (IPTG).
   9404..9425    +  protein_bind   CAP binding site: CAP binding activates transcription in the presence of cAMP. E. coli catabolite activator protein
   9440..9470    +  promoter       lac promoter: promoter for the E. coli lac operon
   9478..9494    +  protein_bind   lac operator: The lac repressor binds to the lac operator to inhibit transcription in E. coli. This inhibition can be relieved by adding lactose or isopropyl-β-D-thiogalactopyranoside (IPTG). lac repressor encoded by lacI
   9539..9557    +  promoter       T3 promoter: promoter for bacteriophage T3 RNA polymerase
>Addgene plasmid #141585 | TFORF0342 | addgene full sequence | sequence record 400393 | Addgene NGS Result
TTAATGTAGTCTTATGCAATACTCTTGTAGTCTTGCAACATGGTAACGATGAGTTAGCAACATGCCTTAC
AAGGAGAGAAAAAGCACCGTGCATGCCGATTGGTGGAAGTAAGGTGGTACGATCGTGCCTTATTAGGAAG
GCAACAGACGGGTCTGACATGGATTGGACGAACCACTGAATTGCCGCATTGCAGAGATATTGTATTTAAG
TGCCTAGCTCGATACATAAACGGGTCTCTCTGGTTAGACCAGATCTGAGCCTGGGAGCTCTCTGGCTAAC
TAGGGAACCCACTGCTTAAGCCTCAATAAAGCTTGCCTTGAGTGCTTCAAGTAGTGTGTGCCCGTCTGTT
GTGTGACTCTGGTAACTAGAGATCCCTCAGACCCTTTTAGTCAGTGTGGAAAATCTCTAGCAGTGGCGCC
CGAACAGGGACTTGAAAGCGAAAGGGAAACCAGAGGAGCTCTCTCGACGCAGGACTCGGCTTGCTGAAGC
GCGCACGGCAAGAGGCGAGGGGCGGCGACTGGTGAGTACGCCAAAAATTTTGACTAGCGGAGGCTAGAAG
GAGAGAGATGGGTGCGAGAGCGTCAGTATTAAGCGGGGGAGAATTAGATCGCGATGGGAAAAAATTCGGT
TAAGGCCAGGGGGAAAGAAAAAATATAAATTAAAACATATAGTATGGGCAAGCAGGGAGCTAGAACGATT
CGCAGTTAATCCTGGCCTGTTAGAAACATCAGAAGGCTGTAGACAAATACTGGGACAGCTACAACCATCC
CTTCAGACAGGATCAGAAGAACTTAGATCATTATATAATACAGTAGCAACCCTCTATTGTGTGCATCAAA
GGATAGAGATAAAAGACACCAAGGAAGCTTTAGACAAGATAGAGGAAGAGCAAAACAAAAGTAAGACCAC
CGCACAGCAAGCGGCCGCTGATCTTCAGACCTGGAGGAGGAGATATGAGGGACAATTGGAGAAGTGAATT
ATATAAATATAAAGTAGTAAAAATTGAACCATTAGGAGTAGCACCCACCAAGGCAAAGAGAAGAGTGGTG
CAGAGAGAAAAAAGAGCAGTGGGAATAGGAGCTTTGTTCCTTGGGTTCTTGGGAGCAGCAGGAAGCACTA
TGGGCGCAGCGTCAATGACGCTGACGGTACAGGCCAGACAATTATTGTCTGGTATAGTGCAGCAGCAGAA
CAATTTGCTGAGGGCTATTGAGGCGCAACAGCATCTGTTGCAACTCACAGTCTGGGGCATCAAGCAGCTC
CAGGCAAGAATCCTGGCTGTGGAAAGATACCTAAAGGATCAACAGCTCCTGGGGATTTGGGGTTGCTCTG
GAAAACTCATTTGCACCACTGCTGTGCCTTGGAATGCTAGTTGGAGTAATAAATCTCTGGAACAGATTTG
GAATCACACGACCTGGATGGAGTGGGACAGAGAAATTAACAATTACACAAGCTTAATACACTCCTTAATT
GAAGAATCGCAAAACCAGCAAGAAAAGAATGAACAAGAATTATTGGAATTAGATAAATGGGCAAGTTTGT
GGAATTGGTTTAACATAACAAATTGGCTGTGGTATATAAAATTATTCATAATGATAGTAGGAGGCTTGGT
AGGTTTAAGAATAGTTTTTGCTGTACTTTCTATAGTGAATAGAGTTAGGCAGGGATATTCACCATTATCG
TTTCAGACCCACCTCCCAACCCCGAGGGGACCCATGCATTGCATCTCAATTAGTCAGCAACCAGGTGTGG
AAAGTCCCCAGGCTCCCCAGCAGGCAGAAGTATGCAAAGCATGCGTCTCAATTAGTCAGCAACCATAGTC
CCGCCCCTAACTCCGCCCATCCCGCCCCTAACTCCGCCCAGTTCCGCCCATTCTCCGCCCCATGGCTGAC
TAATTTTTTTTATTTATGCAGAGGCCGAGGCCGCCTCGGCCTCTGAGCTATTCCAGAAGTAGTGAGGAGG
CTTTTTTGGAGGCCTAGGCTTTTGCAAAAAGCTTTCTAGAGGTACCACCGGAGCTTACCATGACCGAGTA
CAAGCCCACGGTGCGCCTCGCCACCCGCGACGACGTCCCCAGGGCCGTACGCACCCTCGCCGCCGCGTTC
GCCGACTACCCCGCCACGCGCCACACCGTCGATCCGGACCGCCACATCGAGCGGGTCACCGAGCTGCAAG
AACTCTTCCTCACGCGCGTCGGGCTCGACATCGGCAAGGTGTGGGTCGCGGACGACGGCGCCGCCGTGGC
GGTCTGGACCACGCCGGAGAGCGTCGAAGCGGGGGCGGTGTTCGCCGAGATCGGCCCGCGCATGGCCGAG
TTGAGCGGTTCCCGGCTGGCCGCGCAGCAACAGATGGAAGGCCTCCTGGCGCCGCACCGGCCCAAGGAGC
CCGCGTGGTTCCTGGCCACCGTCGGCGTCTCGCCCGACCACCAGGGCAAGGGTCTGGGCAGCGCCGTCGT
GCTCCCCGGAGTGGAGGCGGCCGAGCGCGCCGGGGTGCCCGCCTTCCTGGAGACCTCCGCGCCCCGCAAC
CTCCCCTTCTACGAGCGGCTCGGCTTCACCGTCACCGCCGACGTCGAGGTGCCCGAAGGACCGCGCACCT
GGTGCATGACCCGCAAGCCCGGTGCCAGTTAACGAATTCTAGATCTTGAGACAAATGGCAGTATTCATCC
ACAATTTTAAAAGAAAAGGGGGGATTGGGGGGTACAGTGCAGGGGAAAGAATAGTAGACATAATAGCAAC
AGACATACAAACTAAAGAATTACAAAAACAAATTACAAAAATTCAAAATTTTCGGGTTTATTACAGGGAC
AGCAGAGATCCACTTTGGCGCCGGCTCGAGGCCTGCAGGTGCAAAGATGGATAAAGTTTTAAACAGAGAG
GAATCTTTGCAGCTAATGGACCTTCTAGGTCTTGAAAGGAGTGGGAATTGGCTCCGGTGCCCGTCAGTGG
GCAGAGCGCACATCGCCCACAGTCCCCGAGAAGTTGGGGGGAGGGGTCGGCAATTGAACCGGTGCCTAGA
GAAGGTGGCGCGGGGTAAACTGGGAAAGTGATGTCGTGTACTGGCTCCGCCTTTTTCCCGAGGGTGGGGG
AGAACCGTATATAAGTGCAGTAGTCGCCGTGAACGTTCTTTTTCGCAACGGGTTTGCCGCCAGAACACAG
GTAAGTGCCGTGTGTGGTTCCCGCGGGCCTGGCCTCTTTACGGGTTATGGCCCTTGCGTGCCTTGAATTA
CTTCCACCTGGCTGCAGTACGTGATTCTTGATCCCGAGCTTCGGGTTGGAAGTGGGTGGGAGAGTTCGAG
GCCTTGCGCTTAAGGAGCCCCTTCGCCTCGTGCTTGAGTTGAGGCCTGGCCTGGGCGCTGGGGCCGCCGC
GTGCGAATCTGGTGGCACCTTCGCGCCTGTCTCGCTGCTTTCGATAAGTCTCTAGCCATTTAAAATTTTT
GATGACCTGCTGCGACGCTTTTTTTCTGGCAAGATAGTCTTGTAAATGCGGGCCAAGATCTGCACACTGG
TATTTCGGTTTTTGGGGCCGCGGGCGGCGACGGGGCCCGTGCGTCCCAGCGCACATGTTCGGCGAGGCGG
GGCCTGCGAGCGCGGCCACCGAGAATCGGACGGGGGTAGTCTCAAGCTGGCCGGCCTGCTCTGGTGCCTG
GCCTCGCGCCGCCGTGTATCGCCCCGCCCTGGGCGGCAAGGCTGGCCCGGTCGGCACCAGTTGCGTGAGC
GGAAAGATGGCCGCTTCCCGGCCCTGCTGCAGGGAGCTCAAAATGGAGGACGCGGCGCTCGGGAGAGCGG
GCGGGTGAGTCACCCACACAAAGGAAAAGGGCCTTTCCGTCCTCAGCCGTCGCTTCATGTGACTCCACGG
AGTACCGGGCGCCGTCCAGGCACCTCGATTAGTTCTCGAGCTTTTGGAGTACGTCGTCTTTAGGTTGGGG
GGAGGGGTTTTATGCGATGGAGTTTCCCCACACTGAGTGGGTGGAGACTGAAGTTAGGCCAGCTTGGCAC
TTGATGTAATTCTCCTTGGAATTTGCCCTTTTTGAGTTTGGATCTTGGTTCATTCTCAAGCCTCAGACAG
TGGTTCAAAGTTTTTTTCTTCCATTTCAGGTGTCGTGAGGCTAGCACCGCCACCATGATATCATTGATCA
TTCCTCCCAAAGACCAGATTTCACGAGTGGCAAAAATGTTAGCGGATGAGTTTGGAACTGCATCTAACAT
TAAGTCACGAGTAAACCGCCTTTCAGTCCTGGGAGCCATTACATCTGTACAACAAAGACTCAAACTTTAT
AACAAAGTACCTCCAAATGGTCTGGTTGTATACTGTGGAACAATTGTAACAGAAGAAGGAAAGGAAAAGA
AAGTCAACATTGACTTTGAACCTTTCAAACCAATTAATACGTCATTGTATTTGTGTGACAACAAATTCCA
TACAGAGGCTCTTACAGCACTACTTTCAGATGATAGCAAGTTTGGATTCATTGTAATAGATGGTAGTGGT
GCACTTTTTGGCACACTCCAAGGAAACACAAGAGAAGTCCTGCACAAATTCACTGTGGATCTCCCAAAGA
AACACGGTAGAGGAGGTCAGTCAGCCTTGCGTTTTGCCCGTTTAAGAATGGAAAAGCGACATAACTATGT
TCGGAAAGTAGCAGAGACTGCTGTGCAGCTGTTTATTTCTGGGGACAAAGTGAATGTGGCTGGTCTAGTT
TTAGCTGGATCCGCTGACTTTAAAACTGAACTAAGTCAATCTGATATGTTTGATCAGAGGTTACAATCAA
AAGTTTTAAAATTAGTTGATATATCCTATGGTGGTGAAAATGGATTCAACCAAGCTATTGAGTTATCTAC
TGAAGTCCTCTCCAACGTGAAATTCATTCAAGAGAAGAAATTAATAGGACGATACTTTGATGAAATCAGC
CAGGACACGGGCAAGTACTGTTTTGGCGTTGAAGATACACTAAAGGCTTTGGAAATGGGAGCTGTAGAAA
TTCTAATAGTCTATGAAAATCTGGATATAATGAGATATGTTCTTCATTGCCAAGGCACAGAAGAGGAGAA
AATTCTCTATCTAACTCCAGAGCAAGAAAAGGATAAATCTCATTTCACAGACAAAGAGACCGGACAGGAA
CATGAGCTTATCGAGAGCATGCCCCTGTTGGAATGGTTTGCTAACAACTATAAAAAATTTGGAGCTACGT
TGGAAATTGTCACAGATAAATCACAAGAAGGGTCTCAGTTTGTGAAAGGATTTGGTGGAATTGGAGGTAT
CTTGCGGTACCGAGTAGATTTCCAGGGAATGGAATACCAAGGAGGAGACGATGAATTTTTTGACCTTGAT
GACTACTAGTAATGAACTAGTCCGTAACTTGAAAGTATTTCGATTTCTTGGCTTTATATATCTTGTGGAA
AGGACGATGTGGCGCTACGTCTTGTCGATCTACGCGTTAAGTCGACAATCAACCTCTGGATTACAAAATT
TGTGAAAGATTGACTGGTATTCTTAACTATGTTGCTCCTTTTACGCTATGTGGATACGCTGCTTTAATGC
CTTTGTATCATGCTATTGCTTCCCGTATGGCTTTCATTTTCTCCTCCTTGTATAAATCCTGGTTGCTGTC
TCTTTATGAGGAGTTGTGGCCCGTTGTCAGGCAACGTGGCGTGGTGTGCACTGTGTTTGCTGACGCAACC
CCCACTGGTTGGGGCATTGCCACCACCTGTCAGCTCCTTTCCGGGACTTTCGCTTTCCCCCTCCCTATTG
CCACGGCGGAACTCATCGCCGCCTGCCTTGCCCGCTGCTGGACAGGGGCTCGGCTGTTGGGCACTGACAA
TTCCGTGGTGTTGTCGGGGAAATCATCGTCCTTTCCTTGGCTGCTCGCCTGTGTTGCCACCTGGATTCTG
CGCGGGACGTCCTTCTGCTACGTCCCTTCGGCCCTCAATCCAGCGGACCTTCCTTCCCGCGGCCTGCTGC
CGGCTCTGCGGCCTCTTCCGCGTCTTCGCCTTCGCCCTCAGACGAGTCGGATCTCCCTTTGGGCCGCCTC
CCCGCGTCGACTTTAAGACCAATGACTTACAAGGCAGCTGTAGATCTTAGCCACTTTTTAAAAGAAAAGG
GGGGACTGGAAGGGCTAATTCACTCCCAACGAAGACAAGATCTGCTTTTTGCTTGTACTGGGTCTCTCTG
GTTAGACCAGATCTGAGCCTGGGAGCTCTCTGGCTAACTAGGGAACCCACTGCTTAAGCCTCAATAAAGC
TTGCCTTGAGTGCTTCAAGTAGTGTGTGCCCGTCTGTTGTGTGACTCTGGTAACTAGAGATCCCTCAGAC
CCTTTTAGTCAGTGTGGAAAATCTCTAGCAGTACGTATAGTAGTTCATGTCATCTTATTATTCAGTATTT
ATAACTTGCAAAGAAATGAATATCAGAGAGTGAGAGGAACTTGTTTATTGCAGCTTATAATGGTTACAAA
TAAAGCAATAGCATCACAAATTTCACAAATAAAGCATTTTTTTCACTGCATTCTAGTTGTGGTTTGTCCA
AACTCATCAATGTATCTTATCATGTCTGGCTCTAGCTATCCCGCCCCTAACTCCGCCCATCCCGCCCCTA
ACTCCGCCCAGTTCCGCCCATTCTCCGCCCCATGGCTGACTAATTTTTTTTATTTATGCAGAGGCCGAGG
CCGCCTCGGCCTCTGAGCTATTCCAGAAGTAGTGAGGAGGCTTTTTTGGAGGCCTAGGGACGTACCCAAT
TCGCCCTATAGTGAGTCGTATTACGCGCGCTCACTGGCCGTCGTTTTACAACGTCGTGACTGGGAAAACC
CTGGCGTTACCCAACTTAATCGCCTTGCAGCACATCCCCCTTTCGCCAGCTGGCGTAATAGCGAAGAGGC
CCGCACCGATCGCCCTTCCCAACAGTTGCGCAGCCTGAATGGCGAATGGG
[124 nt withheld, positions 6911-7034]
C
[91 nt withheld, positions 7036-7126]
A
[49 nt withheld, positions 7128-7176]
CCTTTGACGTTGGAGTCCACGTTCTTT
[37 nt withheld, positions 7204-7240]
ACCCTATCTCGGTCTATTCTTTTGATTTATAAGGGATTTTGCCGATTTCGGCCTATTGGTTAAAAAATGA
GCTGATTTAACAAAAATTTAACGCGAATTTTAACAAAATATTAACGCTTACAATTTAGGTGGCACTTTTC
GGGGAAATGTGCGCGGAACCCCTATTTGTTTATTTTTCTAAATACATTCAAATATGTATCCGCTCATGAG
ACAATAACCCTGATAAATGCTTCAATAATATTGAAAAAGGAAGAGTATGAGTATTCAACATTTCCGTGTC
GCCCTTATTCCCTTTTTTGCGGCATTTTGCCTTCCTGTTTTTGCTCACCCAGAAACGCTGGTGAAAGTAA
AAGATGCTGAAGATCAGTTGGGTGCACGAGTGGGTTACATCGAACTGGATCTCAACAGCGGTAAGATCCT
TGAGAGTTTTCGCCCCGAAGAACGTTTTCCAATGATGAGCACTTTTAAAGTTCTGCTATGTGGCGCGGTA
TTATCCCGTATTGACGCCGGGCAAGAGCAACTCGGTCGCCGCATACACTATTCTCAGAATGACTTGGTTG
AGTACTCACCAGTCACAGAAAAGCATCTTACGGATGGCATGACAGTAAGAGAATTATGCAGTGCTGCCAT
AACCATGAGTGATAACACTGCGGCCAACTTACTTCTGACAACGATCGGAGGACCGAAGGAGCTAACCGCT
TTTTTGCACAACATGGGGGATCATGTAACTCGCCTTGATCGTTGGGAACCGGAGCTGAATGAAGCCATAC
CAAACGACGAGCGTGACACCACGATGCCTGTAGCAATGGCAACAACGTTGCGCAAACTATTAACTGGCGA
ACTACTTACTCTAGCTTCCCGGCAACAATTAATAGACTGGATGGAGGCGGATAAAGTTGCAGGACCACTT
CTGCGCTCGGCCCTTCCGGCTGGCTGGTTTATTGCTGATAAATCTGGAGCCGGTGAGCGTGGGTCTCGCG
GTATCATTGCAGCACTGGGGCCAGATGGTAAGCCCTCCCGTATCGTAGTTATCTACACGACGGGGAGTCA
GGCAACTATGGATGAACGAAATAGACAGATCGCTGAGATAGGTGCCTCACTGATTAAGCATTGGTAACTG
TCAGACCAAGTTTACTCATATATACTTTAGATTGATTTAAAACTTCATTTTTAATTTAAAAGGATCTAGG
TGAAGATCCTTTTTGATAATCTCATGACCAAAATCCCTTAACGTGAGTTTTCGTTCCACTGAGCGTCAGA
CCCCGTAGAAAAGATCAAAGGATCTTCTTGAGATCCTTTTTTTCTGCGCGTAATCTGCTGCTTGCAAACA
AAAAAACCACCGCTACCAGCGGTGGTTTGTTTGCCGGATCAAGAGCTACCAACTCTTTTTCCGAAGGTAA
CTGGCTTCAGCAGAGCGCAGATACCAAATACTGTTCTTCTAGTGTAGCCGTAGTTAGGCCACCACTTCAA
GAACTCTGTAGCACCGCCTACATACCTCGCTCTGCTAATCCTGTTACCAGTGGCTGCTGCCAGTGGCGAT
AAGTCGTGTCTTACCGGGTTGGACTCAAGACGATAGTTACCGGATAAGGCGCAGCGGTCGGGCTGAACGG
GGGGTTCGTGCACACAGCCCAGCTTGGAGCGAACGACCTACACCGAACTGAGATACCTACAGCGTGAGCT
ATGAGAAAGCGCCACGCTTCCCGAAGGGAGAAAGGCGGACAGGTATCCGGTAAGCGGCAGGGTCGGAACA
GGAGAGCGCACGAGGGAGCTTCCAGGGGGAAACGCCTGGTATCTTTATAGTCCTGTCGGGTTTCGCCACC
TCTGACTTGAGCGTCGATTTTTGTGATGCTCGTCAGGGGGGCGGAGCCTATGGAAAAACGCCAGCAACGC
GGCCTTTTTACGGTTCCTGGCCTTTTGCTGGCCTTTTGCTCACATGTTCTTTCCTGCGTTATCCCCTGAT
TCTGTGGATAACCGTATTACCGCCTTTGAGTGAGCTGATACCGCTCGCCGCAGCCGAACGACCGAGCGCA
GCGAGTCAGTGAGCGAGGAAGCGGAAGAGCGCCCAATACGCAAACCGCCTCTCCCCGCGCGTTGGCCGAT
TCATTAATGCAGCTGGCACGACAGGTTTCCCGACTGGAAAGCGGGCAGTGAGCGCAACGCAATTAATGTG
AGTTAGCTCACTCATTAGGCACCCCAGGCTTTACACTTTATGCTTCCGGCTCGTATGTTGTGTGGAATTG
TGAGCGGATAACAATTTCACACAGGAAACAGCTATGACCATGATTACGCCAAGCGCGCAATTAACCCTCA
CTAAAGGGAACAAAAGCTGGAGCTGCAAGC
