>Addgene plasmid #141585 | TFORF0342 | depositor partial sequence | sequence record 276892 | Insert
ACCGCCACCATGATATCATTGATCATTCCTCCCAAAGACCAGATTTCACGAGTGGCAAAAATGTTAGCGG
ATGAGTTTGGAACTGCATCTAACATTAAGTCACGAGTAAACCGCCTTTCAGTCCTGGGAGCCATTACATC
TGTACAACAAAGACTCAAACTTTATAACAAAGTACCTCCAAATGGTCTGGTTGTATACTGTGGAACAATT
GTAACAGAAGAAGGAAAGGAAAAGAAAGTCAACATTGACTTTGAACCTTTCAAACCAATTAATACGTCAT
TGTATTTGTGTGACAACAAATTCCATACAGAGGCTCTTACAGCACTACTTTCAGATGATAGCAAGTTTGG
ATTCATTGTAATAGATGGTAGTGGTGCACTTTTTGGCACACTCCAAGGAAACACAAGAGAAGTCCTGCAC
AAATTCACTGTGGATCTCCCAAAGAAACACGGTAGAGGAGGTCAGTCAGCCTTGCGTTTTGCCCGTTTAA
GAATGGAAAAGCGACATAACTATGTTCGGAAAGTAGCAGAGACTGCTGTGCAGCTGTTTATTTCTGGGGA
CAAAGTGAATGTGGCTGGTCTAGTTTTAGCTGGATCCGCTGACTTTAAAACTGAACTAAGTCAATCTGAT
ATGTTTGATCAGAGGTTACAATCAAAAGTTTTAAAATTAGTTGATATATCCTATGGTGGTGAAAATGGAT
TCAACCAAGCTATTGAGTTATCTACTGAAGTCCTCTCCAACGTGAAATTCATTCAAGAGAAGAAATTAAT
AGGACGATACTTTGATGAAATCAGCCAGGACACGGGCAAGTACTGTTTTGGCGTTGAAGATACACTAAAG
GCTTTGGAAATGGGAGCTGTAGAAATTCTAATAGTCTATGAAAATCTGGATATAATGAGATATGTTCTTC
ATTGCCAAGGCACAGAAGAGGAGAAAATTCTCTATCTAACTCCAGAGCAAGAAAAGGATAAATCTCATTT
CACAGACAAAGAGACCGGACAGGAACATGAGCTTATCGAGAGCATGCCCCTGTTGGAATGGTTTGCTAAC
AACTATAAAAAATTTGGAGCTACGTTGGAAATTGTCACAGATAAATCACAAGAAGGGTCTCAGTTTGTGA
AAGGATTTGGTGGAATTGGAGGTATCTTGCGGTACCGAGTAGATTTCCAGGGAATGGAATACCAAGGAGG
AGACGATGAATTTTTTGACCTTGATGACTACTAGTAATGAACTAGTCCGTAACTTGAAAGTATTTCGATT
TCTTGGCTTTATATATCTTGTGGAAAGGACGATGTGGCGCTACGTCTTGTCGATCT
