>Addgene plasmid #141585 | TFORF0342 | depositor partial sequence | sequence record 276893 | Barcode
TGTGGCGCTACGTCTTGTCGATCT
